Addgene plasmid #17155: M18 pCS-twhh-nBeta gal Vec
Depositing lab: Randall Moon. Depositing organization: University of Washington. Publication: Positive and negative regulation of muscle cell identity by members of the hedgehog and TGF-beta gene families. Du SJ, Devoto SH, Westerfield M, Moon RT. J Cell Biol. 1997 Oct 6. 139(1):145-56. 10.1083/jcb.139.1.145 PubMed 9314535.
Backbone
  Vector backbone: pCS-NBeta gal
Growth in bacteria
  Bacterial resistance: Ampicillin, 100 μg/mL
  Growth temperature: 37°C
  Growth strain: DH5alpha
  Copy number: Unknown
Gene/Insert
  Gene/Insert name: twhh promoter (alt name: tiggy-winkle hedgehog)
  Species: D. rerio (zebrafish)
  Insert size (bp): 5200
  Entrez Gene: shhb (a.k.a. twh, twhh)
  Tag / fusion protein: nuclear beta-gal (C terminal on backbone)
  Cloning method: Restriction Enzyme
  Sequencing primers: 5′ NA
Terms and licenses: Academic/Nonprofit Terms; Industry Terms: Not Available to Industry
Depositor comments: Parent vector: pCS-twhh-nBeta gal. Insert: twhh promoter (5.2 Kb), nBeta gal (3 Kb) Plasmid History: Source: zebrafish. Notes for Use: To make the twhh promoter into a convenient expression vector for expressing heterologous cDNAs, the BamHI site upstream of the twhh promoter in the plasmid pCS-twhh-beta -gal was deleted. The resulting plasmid, which retains the BamHI site between the promoter and the beta -gal, was isolated and designated pCS-twhh-beta -gal-vec. Genes of interest can be cloned into the BamHI and XhoI sites of this vector by replacing the beta -gal sequence. Citation: Du et al., 1997, J. Cell Biology.
How to cite: M18 pCS-twhh-nBeta gal Vec was a gift from Randall Moon (Addgene plasmid # 17155 ; http://n2t.net/addgene:17155 ; RRID:Addgene_17155)
