[The description below was written by a language model from this plasmid's Addgene catalogue record.]
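Description:
M18 pCS-twhh-nBeta gal Vec is a zebrafish promoter-driven expression and reporter plasmid built on the pCS-NBeta gal backbone. It is propagated in E. coli under ampicillin selection. The record does not list the origin of replication, gives the copy number as unknown, and includes no feature table, so other backbone elements such as polyadenylation signals cannot be confirmed here.

The payload is an approximately 5.2 kb fragment of the Danio rerio tiggy-winkle hedgehog (twhh, now shhb) promoter placed upstream of a roughly 3 kb nuclear-localised beta-galactosidase coding sequence supplied by the backbone. In this arrangement the twhh regulatory region directs expression of a nuclear lacZ reporter, so cells in which the promoter is active can be identified by nuclear beta-galactosidase staining.

The plasmid derives from the parent pCS-twhh-nBeta gal and was modified to serve as a general expression vector. The BamHI site upstream of the twhh promoter was deleted, leaving a single BamHI site between the promoter and the beta-gal sequence. A cDNA of interest can therefore be cloned between the BamHI and XhoI sites, replacing beta-gal and placing the heterologous gene under twhh promoter control. The intended use is thus both as a reporter of twhh promoter activity and as a vehicle for expressing other genes in the twhh expression pattern in zebrafish. The associated work concerns regulation of muscle cell identity by hedgehog and TGF-beta family members. The delivery method into embryos is not stated in the record.
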