>Addgene plasmid #17155 | M18 pCS-twhh-nBeta gal Vec | addgene partial sequence | sequence record 22938 | SP6 5'-ATTTAGGTGACACTATAG-3'
GAGCTCAGAAAAATGACTGCTCCAAAGAAGAAGCGTAAGGTACCGGTGGGTGAAGACCAGAAACAGCACC
TCGAACTGAGCCGCGATATTGCCCAGCGTTTCAACGCGCTGTATGGCGAGATCGATCCCGTCGTTTTACA
ACGTCGTGACTGGGAAAACCCTGGCGTTACCCAACTTAATCGCCTTGCAGCACATCCCCCTTTCGCCAGC
TGGCGTAATAGCGAAGAGGCCCGCACCGATCGCCCTTCCCAACAGTTGCGCAGCCTGAATGGCGAATGGC
GCTTTGCCTGGTTTCCGGCACCAGAAGCGGTGCCGGAAAGCTGGCTGGAGTGCGATCTTCCTGAGGCCGA
TACTGTCGTCGTCCCCTCAAACTGGCAGATGCACGGTTACGATGCGCCCATCTACACCAACGTGACCTAT
CCCATTACGGTCAATCCGCCGTTTGTTCCCACGGAGAATCCGACGGGTTGTTACTCGCTCACATTTAATG
TTGATGAAAGCTGGCTACAGGAAGGCCAGACGCGAATTATTTTTGATGGCGTTAACTCGGCGTTTCATCT
GTGGTGCAACGGGCGCTGGGTCGGTTACGGCCAGGACAGTCGTTTGCCGTCTGAATTTGACCTGAGCGCA
TTTTTACGCGCCGGAGAAAACCGCCTCGCGGTGATGGTGCTGCGCTGGAGTGACGGCAGTTATCTGGAAG
ATCAGGATATGTGGCGGATGAGCGGCATTTTCCGTGACGTCTCGTTGCTG
